>Addgene plasmid #90578 | CCNB2 C5.5 gRNA | addgene full sequence | sequence record 183428 | Addgene NGS Result
CGAGTCAGTGAGCGAGGAAGCGGAAGAGCGCCCAATACGCAAACCGCCTCTCCCCGCGCGTTGGCCGATT
CATTAATGCAGCTGGCACGACAGGTTTCCCGACTGGAAAGCGGGCAGTGAGCGCAACGCAATTAATGTGA
GTTAGCTCACTCATTAGGCACCCCAGGCTTTACACTTTATGCTTCCGGCTCGTATGTTGTGTGGAATTGT
GAGCGGATAACAATTTCACACAGGAAACAGCTATGACCATGATTACGCCAAGCGCGCAATTAACCCTCAC
TAAAGGGAACAAAAGCTGGAGCTGCAAGCTTAATGTAGTCTTATGCAATACTCTTGTAGTCTTGCAACAT
GGTAACGATGAGTTAGCAACATGCCTTACAAGGAGAGAAAAAGCACCGTGCATGCCGATTGGTGGAAGTA
AGGTGGTACGATCGTGCCTTATTAGGAAGGCAACAGACGGGTCTGACATGGATTGGACGAACCACTGAAT
TGCCGCATTGCAGAGATATTGTATTTAAGTGCCTAGCTCGATACATAAACGGGTCTCTCTGGTTAGACCA
GATCTGAGCCTGGGAGCTCTCTGGCTAACTAGGGAACCCACTGCTTAAGCCTCAATAAAGCTTGCCTTGA
GTGCTTCAAGTAGTGTGTGCCCGTCTGTTGTGTGACTCTGGTAACTAGAGATCCCTCAGACCCTTTTAGT
CAGTGTGGAAAATCTCTAGCAGTGGCGCCCGAACAGGGACTTGAAAGCGAAAGGGAAACCAGAGGAGCTC
TCTCGACGCAGGACTCGGCTTGCTGAAGCGCGCACGGCAAGAGGCGAGGGGCGGCGACTGGTGAGTACGC
CAAAAATTTTGACTAGCGGAGGCTAGAAGGAGAGAGATGGGTGCGAGAGCGTCAGTATTAAGCGGGGGAG
AATTAGATCGCGATGGGAAAAAATTCGGTTAAGGCCAGGGGGAAAGAAAAAATATAAATTAAAACATATA
GTATGGGCAAGCAGGGAGCTAGAACGATTCGCAGTTAATCCTGGCCTGTTAGAAACATCAGAAGGCTGTA
GACAAATACTGGGACAGCTACAACCATCCCTTCAGACAGGATCAGAAGAACTTAGATCATTATATAATAC
AGTAGCAACCCTCTATTGTGTGCATCAAAGGATAGAGATAAAAGACACCAAGGAAGCTTTAGACAAGATA
GAGGAAGAGCAAAACAAAAGTAAGACCACCGCACAGCAAGCGGCCGCTGATCTTCAGACCTGGAGGAGGA
GATATGAGGGACAATTGGAGAAGTGAATTATATAAATATAAAGTAGTAAAAATTGAACCATTAGGAGTAG
CACCCACCAAGGCAAAGAGAAGAGTGGTGCAGAGAGAAAAAAGAGCAGTGGGAATAGGAGCTTTGTTCCT
TGGGTTCTTGGGAGCAGCAGGAAGCACTATGGGCGCAGCGTCAATGACGCTGACGGTACAGGCCAGACAA
TTATTGTCTGGTATAGTGCAGCAGCAGAACAATTTGCTGAGGGCTATTGAGGCGCAACAGCATCTGTTGC
AACTCACAGTCTGGGGCATCAAGCAGCTCCAGGCAAGAATCCTGGCTGTGGAAAGATACCTAAAGGATCA
ACAGCTCCTGGGGATTTGGGGTTGCTCTGGAAAACTCATTTGCACCACTGCTGTGCCTTGGAATGCTAGT
TGGAGTAATAAATCTCTGGAACAGATTTGGAATCACACGACCTGGATGGAGTGGGACAGAGAAATTAACA
ATTACACAAGCTTAATACACTCCTTAATTGAAGAATCGCAAAACCAGCAAGAAAAGAATGAACAAGAATT
ATTGGAATTAGATAAATGGGCAAGTTTGTGGAATTGGTTTAACATAACAAATTGGCTGTGGTATATAAAA
TTATTCATAATGATAGTAGGAGGCTTGGTAGGTTTAAGAATAGTTTTTGCTGTACTTTCTATAGTGAATA
GAGTTAGGCAGGGATATTCACCATTATCGTTTCAGACCCACCTCCCAACCCCGAGGGGACCCAGAGAGGG
CCTATTTCCCATGATTCCTTCATATTTGCATATACGATACAAGGCTGTTAGAGAGATAATTAGAATTAAT
TTGACTGTAAACACAAAGATATTAGTACAAAATACGTGACGTAGAAAGTAATAATTTCTTGGGTAGTTTG
CAGTTTTAAAATTATGTTTTAAAATGGACTATCATATGCTTACCGTAACTTGAAAGTATTTCGATTTCTT
GGCTTTATATATCTTGTGGAAAGGACGAAACACCGCTCTGCAGTGACTACGTTAGTTTAAGAGCTATGCT
GGAAACAGCATAGCAAGTTTAAATAAGGCTAGTCCGTTATCAACTTGAAAAAGTGGCACCGAGTCGGTGC
TTTTTTTGAATTCTAGATCTTGAGACAAATGGCAGTATTCATCCACAATTTTAAAAGAAAAGGGGGGATT
GGGGGGTACAGTGCAGGGGAAAGAATAGTAGACATAATAGCAACAGACATACAAACTAAAGAATTACAAA
AACAAATTACAAAAATTCAAAATTTTCGGGTTTATTACAGGGACAGCAGAGATCCACTTTGGCGCCGGCT
CGAGTGGCTCCGGTGCCCGTCAGTGGGCAGAGCGCACATCGCCCACAGTCCCCGAGAAGTTGGGGGGAGG
GGTCGGCAATTGAACCGGTGCCTAGAGAAGGTGGCGCGGGGTAAACTGGGAAAGTGATGTCGTGTACTGG
CTCCGCCTTTTTCCCGAGGGTGGGGGAGAACCGTATATAAGTGCAGTAGTCGCCGTGAACGTTCTTTTTC
GCAACGGGTTTGCCGCCAGAACACAGGTGTCGTGACGCGGGATCCGCCACCATGACCGAGTACAAGCCCA
CGGTGCGCCTCGCCACCCGCGACGACGTCCCCAGGGCCGTACGCACCCTCGCCGCCGCGTTCGCCGACTA
CCCCGCCACGCGCCACACCGTCGATCCGGACCGCCACATCGAGCGGGTCACCGAGCTGCAAGAACTCTTC
CTCACGCGCGTCGGGCTCGACATCGGCAAGGTGTGGGTCGCGGACGACGGCGCCGCGGTGGCGGTCTGGA
CCACGCCGGAGAGCGTCGAAGCGGGGGCGGTGTTCGCCGAGATCGGCCCGCGCATGGCCGAGTTGAGCGG
TTCCCGGCTGGCCGCGCAGCAACAGATGGAAGGCCTCCTGGCGCCGCACCGGCCCAAGGAGCCCGCGTGG
TTCCTGGCCACCGTCGGAGTCTCGCCCGACCACCAGGGCAAGGGTCTGGGCAGCGCCGTCGTGCTCCCCG
GAGTGGAGGCGGCCGAGCGCGCCGGGGTGCCCGCCTTCCTGGAGACCTCCGCGCCCCGCAACCTCCCCTT
CTACGAGCGGCTCGGCTTCACCGTCACCGCCGACGTCGAGGTGCCCGAAGGACCGCGCACCTGGTGCATG
ACCCGCAAGCCCGGTGCCTGAACGCGTTAAGTCGACAATCAACCTCTGGATTACAAAATTTGTGAAAGAT
TGACTGGTATTCTTAACTATGTTGCTCCTTTTACGCTATGTGGATACGCTGCTTTAATGCCTTTGTATCA
TGCTATTGCTTCCCGTATGGCTTTCATTTTCTCCTCCTTGTATAAATCCTGGTTGCTGTCTCTTTATGAG
GAGTTGTGGCCCGTTGTCAGGCAACGTGGCGTGGTGTGCACTGTGTTTGCTGACGCAACCCCCACTGGTT
GGGGCATTGCCACCACCTGTCAGCTCCTTTCCGGGACTTTCGCTTTCCCCCTCCCTATTGCCACGGCGGA
ACTCATCGCCGCCTGCCTTGCCCGCTGCTGGACAGGGGCTCGGCTGTTGGGCACTGACAATTCCGTGGTG
TTGTCGGGGAAATCATCGTCCTTTCCTTGGCTGCTCGCCTGTGTTGCCACCTGGATTCTGCGCGGGACGT
CCTTCTGCTACGTCCCTTCGGCCCTCAATCCAGCGGACCTTCCTTCCCGCGGCCTGCTGCCGGCTCTGCG
GCCTCTTCCGCGTCTTCGCCTTCGCCCTCAGACGAGTCGGATCTCCCTTTGGGCCGCCTCCCCGCGTCGA
CTTTAAGACCAATGACTTACAAGGCAGCTGTAGATCTTAGCCACTTTTTAAAAGAAAAGGGGGGACTGGA
AGGGCTAATTCACTCCCAACGAAGACAAGATCTGCTTTTTGCTTGTACTGGGTCTCTCTGGTTAGACCAG
ATCTGAGCCTGGGAGCTCTCTGGCTAACTAGGGAACCCACTGCTTAAGCCTCAATAAAGCTTGCCTTGAG
TGCTTCAAGTAGTGTGTGCCCGTCTGTTGTGTGACTCTGGTAACTAGAGATCCCTCAGACCCTTTTAGTC
AGTGTGGAAAATCTCTAGCAGTACGTATAGTAGTTCATGTCATCTTATTATTCAGTATTTATAACTTGCA
AAGAAATGAATATCAGAGAGTGAGAGGAACTTGTTTATTGCAGCTTATAATGGTTACAAATAAAGCAATA
GCATCACAAATTTCACAAATAAAGCATTTTTTTCACTGCATTCTAGTTGTGGTTTGTCCAAACTCATCAA
TGTATCTTATCATGTCTGGCTCTAGCTATCCCGCCCCTAACTCCGCCCATCCCGCCCCTAACTCCGCCCA
GTTCCGCCCATTCTCCGCCCCATGGCTGACTAATTTTTTTTATTTATGCAGAGGCCGAGGCCGCCTCGGC
CTCTGAGCTATTCCAGAAGTAGTGAGGAGGCTTTTTTGGAGGCCTAGGGACGTACCCAATTCGCCCTATA
GTGAGTCGTATTACGCGCGCTCACTGGCCGTCGTTTTACAACGTCGTGACTGGGAAAACCCTGGCGTTAC
CCAACTTAATCGCCTTGCAGCACATCCCCCTTTCGCCAGCTGGCGTAATAGCGAAGAGGCCCGCACCGAT
CGCCCTTCCCAACAGTTGCGCAGCCTGAATGGCGAATGGG
[124 nt withheld, positions 4941-5064]
C
[91 nt withheld, positions 5066-5156]
A
[49 nt withheld, positions 5158-5206]
CCTTTGACGTTGGAGTCCACGTTCTTT
[37 nt withheld, positions 5234-5270]
ACCCTATCTCGGTCTATTCTTTTGATTTATAAGGGATTTTGCCGATTTCGGCCTATTGGTTAAAAAATGA
GCTGATTTAACAAAAATTTAACGCGAATTTTAACAAAATATTAACGCTTACAATTTAGGTGGCACTTTTC
GGGGAAATGTGCGCGGAACCCCTATTTGTTTATTTTTCTAAATACATTCAAATATGTATCCGCTCATGAG
ACAATAACCCTGATAAATGCTTCAATAATATTGAAAAAGGAAGAGTATGAGTATTCAACATTTCCGTGTC
GCCCTTATTCCCTTTTTTGCGGCATTTTGCCTTCCTGTTTTTGCTCACCCAGAAACGCTGGTGAAAGTAA
AAGATGCTGAAGATCAGTTGGGTGCACGAGTGGGTTACATCGAACTGGATCTCAACAGCGGTAAGATCCT
TGAGAGTTTTCGCCCCGAAGAACGTTTTCCAATGATGAGCACTTTTAAAGTTCTGCTATGTGGCGCGGTA
TTATCCCGTATTGACGCCGGGCAAGAGCAACTCGGTCGCCGCATACACTATTCTCAGAATGACTTGGTTG
AGTACTCACCAGTCACAGAAAAGCATCTTACGGATGGCATGACAGTAAGAGAATTATGCAGTGCTGCCAT
AACCATGAGTGATAACACTGCGGCCAACTTACTTCTGACAACGATCGGAGGACCGAAGGAGCTAACCGCT
TTTTTGCACAACATGGGGGATCATGTAACTCGCCTTGATCGTTGGGAACCGGAGCTGAATGAAGCCATAC
CAAACGACGAGCGTGACACCACGATGCCTGTAGCAATGGCAACAACGTTGCGCAAACTATTAACTGGCGA
ACTACTTACTCTAGCTTCCCGGCAACAATTAATAGACTGGATGGAGGCGGATAAAGTTGCAGGACCACTT
CTGCGCTCGGCCCTTCCGGCTGGCTGGTTTATTGCTGATAAATCTGGAGCCGGTGAGCGTGGGTCTCGCG
GTATCATTGCAGCACTGGGGCCAGATGGTAAGCCCTCCCGTATCGTAGTTATCTACACGACGGGGAGTCA
GGCAACTATGGATGAACGAAATAGACAGATCGCTGAGATAGGTGCCTCACTGATTAAGCATTGGTAACTG
TCAGACCAAGTTTACTCATATATACTTTAGATTGATTTAAAACTTCATTTTTAATTTAAAAGGATCTAGG
TGAAGATCCTTTTTGATAATCTCATGACCAAAATCCCTTAACGTGAGTTTTCGTTCCACTGAGCGTCAGA
CCCCGTAGAAAAGATCAAAGGATCTTCTTGAGATCCTTTTTTTCTGCGCGTAATCTGCTGCTTGCAAACA
AAAAAACCACCGCTACCAGCGGTGGTTTGTTTGCCGGATCAAGAGCTACCAACTCTTTTTCCGAAGGTAA
CTGGCTTCAGCAGAGCGCAGATACCAAATACTGTTCTTCTAGTGTAGCCGTAGTTAGGCCACCACTTCAA
GAACTCTGTAGCACCGCCTACATACCTCGCTCTGCTAATCCTGTTACCAGTGGCTGCTGCCAGTGGCGAT
AAGTCGTGTCTTACCGGGTTGGACTCAAGACGATAGTTACCGGATAAGGCGCAGCGGTCGGGCTGAACGG
GGGGTTCGTGCACACAGCCCAGCTTGGAGCGAACGACCTACACCGAACTGAGATACCTACAGCGTGAGCT
ATGAGAAAGCGCCACGCTTCCCGAAGGGAGAAAGGCGGACAGGTATCCGGTAAGCGGCAGGGTCGGAACA
GGAGAGCGCACGAGGGAGCTTCCAGGGGGAAACGCCTGGTATCTTTATAGTCCTGTCGGGTTTCGCCACC
TCTGACTTGAGCGTCGATTTTTGTGATGCTCGTCAGGGGGGCGGAGCCTATGGAAAAACGCCAGCAACGC
GGCCTTTTTACGGTTCCTGGCCTTTTGCTGGCCTTTTGCTCACATGTTCTTTCCTGCGTTATCCCCTGAT
TCTGTGGATAACCGTATTACCGCCTTTGAGTGAGCTGATACCGCTCGCCGCAGCCGAACGACCGAGCGCA
G
Features (pLannotate 1.2.2; 28 found; start..end, strand, type, name):
      1..26      +  rep_origin     RSF ori (fragment): Plasmids containing the RSF 1030 origin of replication can be propagated in E. coli cells that contain additional plasmids with compatible origins.
     28..120     +  CDS            lacI (fragment): lac repressor; lacI; The lac repressor binds to the lac operator to inhibit transcription in E. coli. This inhibition can be relieved by adding lactose or isopropyl-β-D-thiogalactopyranoside (IPTG).
    133..154     +  protein_bind   CAP binding site: CAP binding activates transcription in the presence of cAMP. E. coli catabolite activator protein
    169..199     +  promoter       lac promoter: promoter for the E. coli lac operon
    207..223     +  protein_bind   lac operator: The lac repressor binds to the lac operator to inhibit transcription in E. coli. This inhibition can be relieved by adding lactose or isopropyl-β-D-thiogalactopyranoside (IPTG). lac repressor encoded by lacI
    268..286     +  promoter       T3 promoter: promoter for bacteriophage T3 RNA polymerase
    314..540     +  promoter       RSV promoter: Rous sarcoma virus enhancer/promoter
    541..721     +  LTR            5' LTR (truncated): truncated 5' long terminal repeat (LTR) from HIV-1
    768..893     +  misc_feature   HIV-1 Ψ: packaging signal of human immunodeficiency virus type 1
    877..1240    +  CDS            HIV-1 gag (fragment): gag protein from human immunodeficiency virus 1; gag
   1386..1619    +  misc_feature   RRE: The Rev response element (RRE) of HIV-1 allows for Rev-dependent mRNA export from the nucleus to the cytoplasm.
   1996..2022    +  CDS            Rev (fragment): human immunodeficiency virus 1 (HIV-1) Rev protein; rev; enhances nuclear export of unspliced and incompletely spliced viral mRNAs
   2026..2266    +  promoter       U6 promoter: RNA polymerase III promoter for human U6 snRNA
   2313..2380    +  misc_RNA       tracrRNA (fragment): trans-activating CRISPR RNA for the Streptococcus pyogenes CRISPR/Cas9 system
   2429..2546    +  misc_feature   cPPT/CTS: central polypurine tract and central termination sequence of HIV-1
   2615..2826    +  promoter       EF-1α core promoter: core promoter for human elongation factor EF-1α
   2852..3451    +  CDS            PuroR (fragment): puromycin N-acetyltransferase; pac from Streptomyces; confers resistance to puromycin
   3467..4055    +  misc_feature   WPRE: woodchuck hepatitis virus posttranscriptional regulatory element
   4106..4125    +  misc_feature   cPPT/CTS (fragment): central polypurine tract and central termination sequence of HIV-1
   4127..4360    +  LTR            3' LTR (ΔU3): self-inactivating 3' long terminal repeat (LTR) from HIV-1
   4438..4559    +  polyA_signal   SV40 poly(A) signal: SV40 polyadenylation signal
   4599..4734    +  rep_origin     SV40 ori: SV40 origin of replication
   4755..4773    -  promoter       T7 promoter: promoter for bacteriophage T7 RNA polymerase
   4781..4936    +  CDS            lacZα (fragment): LacZα fragment of β-galactosidase; lacZ fragment
   4941..5369    +  rep_origin     f1 ori (sequence partly withheld): f1 bacteriophage origin of replication; arrow indicates direction of (+) strand synthesis
   5422..5526    +  promoter       AmpR promoter: bla
   5527..6387    +  CDS            AmpR: β-lactamase; bla; confers resistance to ampicillin, carbenicillin, and related antibiotics
   6558..7146    +  rep_origin     ori: high-copy-number ColE1/pMB1/pBR322/pUC origin of replication
