[The description below was written by a language model from this plasmid's Addgene catalogue record and pLannotate feature annotations shown in this document.]
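Description:
CCNB2 C5.5 gRNA is a third-generation lentiviral CRISPR guide plasmid built on the pLenti-sgRNA backbone and designed to target human CCNB2. It is propagated in E. coli through a high-copy ColE1/pUC-type origin with ampicillin selection (AmpR); an f1 origin and leftover lac/lacZα, T3 and T7 cloning-vector elements are also annotated. The catalogue gives a backbone size of 9151 bp without insert, whereas the sequenced record is 7,301 nt. A likely explanation is that a stuffer fragment was removed when the guide oligos were cloned into the BsmBI sites, but the record does not state this. Both BsmBI sites were destroyed during cloning.

The viral cassette begins with an RSV promoter fused to a truncated HIV-1 5' LTR, which makes genomic RNA transcription in packaging cells Tat-independent. This is followed by the Ψ packaging signal with a partial gag region, the RRE for Rev-dependent nuclear export, and a cPPT/CTS. A self-inactivating ΔU3 3' LTR and an SV40 polyadenylation signal close the cassette. Within the LTRs, a human U6 Pol III promoter drives the CCNB2 spacer fused to the S. pyogenes sgRNA scaffold, which is annotated as a tracrRNA fragment. A separate EF-1α core promoter expresses puromycin N-acetyltransferase for selection of transduced mammalian cells, and a WPRE enhances transcript expression.

No Cas9 is encoded, so the nuclease must be supplied separately, for example by a Cas9-expressing cell line. The plasmid belongs to a guide series used for a large-scale analysis of cell-cycle gene knockouts in human cells and the associated p53-dependent responses.
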