Addgene plasmid #90578: CCNB2 C5.5 gRNA
Purpose: 3rd generation lentiviral gRNA plasmid targeting human CCNB2
Depositing lab: Iain Cheeseman. Depositing organization: Whitehead Institute for Biomedical Research. Publication: Large-Scale Analysis of CRISPR/Cas9 Cell-Cycle Knockouts Reveals the Diversity of p53-Dependent Responses to Cell-Cycle Defects. McKinley KL, Cheeseman IM. Dev Cell. 2017 Feb 27;40(4):405-420.e2. doi: 10.1016/j.devcel.2017.01.012. Epub 2017 Feb 16. PubMed 28216383.
Backbone
  Vector backbone: pLenti-sgRNA
  Backbone manufacturer: Eric Lander & David Sabatini labs (Addgene plasmid #71409)
  Backbone size w/o insert (bp): 9151
  Vector type: Lentiviral, CRISPR
  Selectable markers: Puromycin
Growth in bacteria
  Bacterial resistance: Ampicillin, 100 μg/mL
  Growth temperature: 37°C
  Growth strain: NEB Stable
  Copy number: Unknown
Gene/Insert
  Gene/Insert name: CCNB2 (Guide Designation C5.5) (alt name: pKMKO series)
  gRNA/shRNA sequence: CACCGCTCTGCAGTGACTACGTTA
  Species: H. sapiens (human)
  Promoter: U6
  Cloning method: Restriction Enzyme; 5′ cloning site BsmBI (destroyed during cloning); 3′ cloning site BsmBI (destroyed during cloning)
  Sequencing primers: 5′ hU6-F (5'-GAGGGCCTATTTCCCATGATT-3'); 3′ EF1a-R (5'-CACGGCGACTACTGCACTTA-3')
Terms and licenses: Academic/Nonprofit Terms; Industry Terms: Not Available to Industry
Depositor comments: Please note that gRNA target sequence listed is not strictly the 20nt spacer sequence, but also contains the 5' BsmBI overhang. For more information about knockout human cell lines generated using this plasmid, please see http://cellcycleknockouts.wi.mit.edu/ .
How to cite: CCNB2 C5.5 gRNA was a gift from Iain Cheeseman (Addgene plasmid # 90578 ; http://n2t.net/addgene:90578 ; RRID:Addgene_90578)
